>Addgene plasmid #229044 | pHEE901-A3A | addgene full sequence | sequence record 459824 | Addgene NGS Result
GTTTACCCGCCAATATATCCTGTCAAACACTGATAGTTTAAACTGAAGGCGGGAAACGACAATCTGATCC
AAGCTCAAGCTGCTCTAGCATTCGCCATTCAGGCTGCGCAACTGTTGGGAAGGGCGATCGGTGCGGGCCT
CTTCGCTATTACGCCAGCTGGCGAAAGGGGGATGTGCTGCAAGGCGATTAAGTTGGGTAACGCCAGGGTT
TTCCCAGTCACGACGTTGTAAAACGACGGCCAGTGCCAAGCTTCGACTTGCCTTCCGCACAATACATCAT
TTCTTCTTAGCTTTTTTTCTTCTTCTTCGTTCATACAGTTTTTTTTTGTTTATCAGCTTACATTTTCTTG
AACCGTAGCTTTCGTTTTCTTCTTTTTAACTTTCCATTCGGAGTTTTTGTATCTTGTTTCATAGTTTGTC
CCAGGATTAGAATGATTAGGCATCGAACCTTCAAGAATTTGATTGAATAAAACATCTTCATTCTTAAGAT
ATGAAGATAATCTTCAAAAGGCCCCTGGGAATCTGAAAGAAGAGAAGCAGGCCCATTTATATGGGAAAGA
ACAATAGTATTTCTTATATAGGCCCATTTAAGTTGAAAACAATCTTCAAAAGTCCCACATCGCTTAGATA
AGAAAACGAAGCTGAGTTTATATACAGCTAGAGTCGAAGTAGTGATTGGGAGACCAACCCAGTGGACATA
AGCCTGTTCGGTTCGTAAGCTGTAATGCAAGTAGCGTATGCGCTCACGCAACTGGTCCAGAACCTTGACC
GAACGCAGCGGTGGTAACGGCGCAGTGGCGGTTTTCATGGCTTGTTATGACTGTTTTTTTGGGGTACAGT
CTATGCCTCGGGCATCCAAGCAGCAAGCGCGTTACGCCGTGGGTCGATGTTTGATGTTATGGAGCAGCAA
CGATGTTACGCAGCAGGGCAGTCGCCCTAAAACAAAGTTAAACATCATGGGGGAAGCGGTGATCGCCGAA
GTATCGACTCAACTATCAGAGGTAGTTGGCGTCATCGAGCGCCATCTCGAACCGACGTTGCTGGCCGTAC
ATTTGTACGGCTCCGCAGTGGATGGCGGCCTGAAGCCACACAGTGATATTGATTTGCTGGTTACGGTGAC
CGTAAGGCTTGATGAAACAACGCGGCGAGCTTTGATCAACGACCTTTTGGAAACTTCGGCTTCCCCTGGA
GAGAGCGAGATTCTCCGCGCTGTAGAAGTCACCATTGTTGTGCACGACGACATCATTCCGTGGCGTTATC
CAGCTAAGCGCGAACTGCAATTTGGAGAATGGCAGCGCAATGACATTCTTGCAGGTATCTTCGAGCCAGC
CACGATCGACATTGATCTGGCTATCTTGCTGACAAAAGCAAGAGAACATAGCGTTGCCTTGGTAGGTCCA
GCGGCGGAGGAACTCTTTGATCCGGTTCCTGAACAGGATCTATTTGAGGCGCTAAATGAAACCTTAACGC
TATGGAACTCGCCGCCCGACTGGGCTGGCGATGAGCGAAATGTAGTGCTTACGTTGTCCCGCATTTGGTA
CAGCGCAGTAACCGGCAAAATCGCGCCGAAGGATGTCGCTGCCGACTGGGCAATGGAGCGCCTGCCGGCC
CAGTATCAGCCCGTCATACTTGAAGCTAGACAGGCTTATCTTGGACAAGAAGAAGATCGCTTGGCCTCGC
GCGCAGATCAGTTGGAAGAATTTGTCCACTACGTGAAAGGCGAGATCACCAAGGTAGTCGGCAAATAATG
TCTAGCTAGAAATTCGTTCAAGCCGACGCCGCTTCGCGGCGCGGCTTAACTCAAGCGTTAGATGCACTAA
GCACATAATTGCTCACAGCCAAACTATCAGGTCAAGTCTGCTTTTATTATTTTTAAGCGTGCATAATAAG
CCGGTCTCGGTTTTAGAGCTAGAAATAGCAAGTTAAAATAAGGCTAGTCCGTTATCAACTTGAAAAAGTG
GCACCGAGTCGGTGCTTTTTTTTGCAAAATTTTCCAGATCGATTTCTTCTTCCTCTGTTCTTCGGCGTTC
AATTTCTGGGGTTTTCTCTTCGTTTTCTGTAACTGAAACCTAAAATTTGACCTAAAAAAAATCTCAAATA
ATATGATTCAGTGGTTTTGTACTTTTCAGTTAGTTGAGTTTTGCAGTTCCGATGAGATAAACCAATACCA
TGGTTATACTAGTGAATAAAAGCATTTGCGTTTGGTTTATCATTGCGTTTATACAAGGACAGAGATCCAC
TGAGCTGGAATAGCTTAAAACCATTATCAGAACAAAATAAACCATTTTTTGTTAAGAATCAGAGCATAGT
AAACAACAGAAACAACCTAAGAGAGGTAACTTGTCCAAGAAGATAGCTAATTATATCTATTTTATAAAAG
TTATCATAGTTTGTAAGTCACAAAAGATGCAAATAACAGAGAAACTAGGAGACTTGAGAATATACATTCT
TGTATATTTGTATTCGAGATTGTGAAAATTTGACCATAAGTTTAAATTCTTAAAAAGATATATCTGATCT
AGGTGATGGTTATAGACTGTAATTTTACCACATGTTTAATGATGGATAGTGACACACATGACACATCGAC
AACACTATAGCATCTTATTTAGATTACAACATGAAATTTTTCTGTAATACATGTCTTTGTACATAATTTA
AAAGTAATTCCTAAGAAATATATTTATACAAGGAGTTTAAAGAAAACATAGCATAAAGTTCAATGAGTAG
TAAAAACCATATACAGTATATAGCATAAAGTTCAATGAGTTTATTACAAAAGCATTGGTTCACTTTCTGT
AACACGACGTTAAACCTTCGTCTCCAATAGGAGCGCTACTGATTCAACATGCCAATATATACTAAATACG
TTTCTACAGTCAAATGCTTTAACGTTTCATGATTAAGTGACTATTTACCGTCAATCCTTTCCCATTCCTC
CCACTAATCCAACTTTTTAATTACTCTTAAATCACCACTAAGCTAGTAACGCCTATCATGAATTAGCTCT
ACTAAATCTAGCAACCTTTCAAATTTGCAGTATTGCAGGTGTCTCTGTGTCTTTAAAATAGTTGCCTTAT
GATTTCTTCGGTTTCAAGATGATCAAATAGTTATAGATTTCATGCTCACACATGCTCATTAGATGTGTAC
ATACTTTACTTACCCAAATCTATTTTCTCGCAAAGATTTTGATGGTAAAGCTGATTTGGTTCTATTGAAC
TAAATCAAACGAGTTTCAGACTGAGTGATTCTAATCCGGCCCATTAGCCCCTAAACAGACCCACTAATTA
CGCAGCTTTTAATAGAGTAATTACACCTAGTTTACCCACTAAACCACTAAGCACTAATTATCTCACAATC
TAATGAGCTTCCCTCGTAATTACTTGGGCTTTCACTCTACCATTTATTTGTAACAGTCAAGTCTCTACTG
TCTCTATATAAACTCTCTAAAGTTAACACACAATTCTCATCACAAACAAATCAACCAAAGCAACTTCTAC
TCTTTCTTCTTTCGACCTTATCAATCTGTTGAGAAATCTAGGATGGAGGCCAGCCCGGCTAGCGGCCCAA
GGCATCTCATGGACCCGCACATCTTCACCAGCAACTTCAACAACGGCATCGGCAGGCACAAGACCTACTT
GTGCTACGAGGTGGAGAGGCTCGACAACGGAACCTCCGTGAAGATGGACCAACACAGGGGGTTCCTCCAC
AACCAAGCCAAGAACCTCCTCTGCGGCTTCTACGGCAGGCACGCCGAGTTGAGGTTCCTCGACTTGGTGC
CATCCCTCCAACTCGATCCAGCCCAAATCTACCGCGTGACCTGGTTCATCTCCTGGTCCCCATGCTTCTC
CTGGGGTTGCGCCGGCGAGGTTCGGGCTTTCCTCCAAGAAAACACCCACGTCCGCCTCCGCATTTTCGCC
GCCAGGATCTATGATTACGACCCTCTCTACAAGGAGGCCCTCCAGATGCTGCGGGACGCCGGTGCTCAGG
TGAGTATCATGACCTACGACGAGTTCAAGCACTGCTGGGACACCTTCGTTGACCACCAGGGCTGCCCATT
CCAACCATGGGACGGTCTGGATGAACACAGCCAAGCCTTGTCCGGCAGGCTCCGGGCCATCCTCCAAAAC
CAGGGGAACTCCGGGAGCGAGACGCCAGGCACCTCCGAGTCGGCCACCCCAGAATCTAGGCCTGACAAGA
AGTACTCGATCGGCCTCGCCATTGGGACTAACTCTGTTGGCTGGGCCGTGATCACCGACGAGTACAAGGT
GCCCTCAAAGAAGTTCAAGGTCCTGGGCAACACCGATCGGCATTCCATCAAGAAGAATCTCATTGGCGCT
CTCCTGTTCGACAGCGGCGAGACGGCTGAGGCTACGCGGCTCAAGCGCACCGCCCGCAGGCGGTACACGC
GCAGGAAGAATCGCATCTGCTACCTGCAGGAGATTTTCTCCAACGAGATGGCGAAGGTTGACGATTCTTT
CTTCCACAGGCTGGAGGAGTCATTCCTCGTGGAGGAGGATAAGAAGCACGAGCGGCATCCAATCTTCGGC
AACATTGTCGACGAGGTTGCCTACCACGAGAAGTACCCTACGATCTACCATCTGCGGAAGAAGCTCGTGG
ACTCCACAGATAAGGCGGACCTCCGCCTGATCTACCTCGCTCTGGCCCACATGATTAAGTTCAGGGGCCA
TTTCCTGATCGAGGGGGATCTCAACCCGGACAATAGCGATGTTGACAAGCTGTTCATCCAGCTCGTGCAG
ACGTACAACCAGCTCTTCGAGGAGAACCCCATTAATGCGTCAGGCGTCGACGCGAAGGCTATCCTGTCCG
CTAGGCTCTCGAAGTCTCGGCGCCTCGAGAACCTGATCGCCCAGCTGCCGGGCGAGAAGAAGAACGGCCT
GTTCGGGAATCTCATTGCGCTCAGCCTGGGGCTCACGCCCAACTTCAAGTCGAATTTCGATCTCGCTGAG
GACGCCAAGCTGCAGCTCTCCAAGGACACATACGACGATGACCTGGATAACCTCCTGGCCCAGATCGGCG
ATCAGTACGCGGACCTGTTCCTCGCTGCCAAGAATCTGTCGGACGCCATCCTCCTGTCTGATATTCTCAG
GGTGAACACCGAGATTACGAAGGCTCCGCTCTCAGCCTCCATGATCAAGCGCTACGACGAGCACCATCAG
GATCTGACCCTCCTGAAGGCGCTGGTCAGGCAGCAGCTCCCCGAGAAGTACAAGGAGATCTTCTTCGATC
AGTCGAAGAACGGCTACGCTGGGTACATTGACGGCGGGGCCTCTCAGGAGGAGTTCTACAAGTTCATCAA
GCCGATTCTGGAGAAGATGGACGGCACGGAGGAGCTGCTGGTGAAGCTCAATCGCGAGGACCTCCTGAGG
AAGCAGCGGACATTCGATAACGGCAGCATCCCACACCAGATTCATCTCGGGGAGCTGCACGCTATCCTGA
GGAGGCAGGAGGACTTCTACCCTTTCCTCAAGGATAACCGCGAGAAGATCGAGAAGATTCTGACTTTCAG
GATCCCGTACTACGTCGGCCCACTCGCTAGGGGCAACTCCCGCTTCGCTTGGATGACCCGCAAGTCAGAG
GAGACGATCACGCCGTGGAACTTCGAGGAGGTGGTCGACAAGGGCGCTAGCGCTCAGTCGTTCATCGAGA
GGATGACGAATTTCGACAAGAACCTGCCAAATGAGAAGGTGCTCCCTAAGCACTCGCTCCTGTACGAGTA
CTTCACAGTCTACAACGAGCTGACTAAGGTGAAGTATGTGACCGAGGGCATGAGGAAGCCGGCTTTCCTG
TCTGGGGAGCAGAAGAAGGCCATCGTGGACCTCCTGTTCAAGACCAACCGGAAGGTCACGGTTAAGCAGC
TCAAGGAGGACTACTTCAAGAAGATTGAGTGCTTCGATTCGGTCGAGATCTCTGGCGTTGAGGACCGCTT
CAACGCCTCCCTGGGGACCTACCACGATCTCCTGAAGATCATTAAGGATAAGGACTTCCTGGACAACGAG
GAGAATGAGGATATCCTCGAGGACATTGTGCTGACACTCACTCTGTTCGAGGACCGGGAGATGATCGAGG
AGCGCCTGAAGACTTACGCCCATCTCTTCGATGACAAGGTCATGAAGCAGCTCAAGAGGAGGAGGTACAC
CGGCTGGGGGAGGCTGAGCAGGAAGCTCATCAACGGCATTCGGGACAAGCAGTCCGGGAAGACGATCCTC
GACTTCCTGAAGAGCGATGGCTTCGCGAACCGCAATTTCATGCAGCTGATTCACGATGACAGCCTCACAT
TCAAGGAGGATATCCAGAAGGCTCAGGTGAGCGGCCAGGGGGACTCGCTGCACGAGCATATCGCGAACCT
CGCTGGCTCGCCAGCTATCAAGAAGGGGATTCTGCAGACCGTGAAGGTTGTGGACGAGCTGGTGAAGGTC
ATGGGCAGGCACAAGCCTGAGAACATCGTCATTGAGATGGCCCGGGAGAATCAGACCACGCAGAAGGGCC
AGAAGAACTCACGCGAGAGGATGAAGAGGATCGAGGAGGGCATTAAGGAGCTGGGGTCCCAGATCCTCAA
GGAGCACCCGGTGGAGAACACGCAGCTGCAGAATGAGAAGCTCTACCTGTACTACCTCCAGAATGGCCGC
GATATGTATGTGGACCAGGAGCTGGATATTAACAGGCTCAGCGATTACGACGTCGATCATATCGTTCCAC
AGTCATTCCTGAAGGATGACTCCATTGACAACAAGGTCCTCACCAGGTCGGACAAGAACCGGGGCAAGTC
TGATAATGTTCCTTCAGAGGAGGTCGTTAAGAAGATGAAGAACTACTGGCGCCAGCTCCTGAATGCCAAG
CTGATCACGCAGCGGAAGTTCGATAACCTCACAAAGGCTGAGAGGGGCGGGCTCTCTGAGCTGGACAAGG
CGGGCTTCATCAAGAGGCAGCTGGTCGAGACACGGCAGATCACTAAGCACGTTGCGCAGATTCTCGACTC
ACGGATGAACACTAAGTACGATGAGAATGACAAGCTGATCCGCGAGGTGAAGGTCATCACCCTGAAGTCA
AAGCTCGTCTCCGACTTCAGGAAGGATTTCCAGTTCTACAAGGTTCGGGAGATCAACAATTACCACCATG
CCCATGACGCGTACCTGAACGCGGTGGTCGGCACAGCTCTGATCAAGAAGTACCCAAAGCTCGAGAGCGA
GTTCGTGTACGGGGACTACAAGGTTTACGATGTGAGGAAGATGATCGCCAAGTCGGAGCAGGAGATTGGC
AAGGCTACCGCCAAGTACTTCTTCTACTCTAACATTATGAATTTCTTCAAGACAGAGATCACTCTGGCCA
ATGGCGAGATCCGGAAGCGCCCCCTCATCGAGACGAACGGCGAGACGGGGGAGATCGTGTGGGACAAGGG
CAGGGATTTCGCGACCGTCAGGAAGGTTCTCTCCATGCCACAAGTGAATATCGTCAAGAAGACAGAGGTC
CAGACTGGCGGGTTCTCTAAGGAGTCAATTCTGCCTAAGCGGAACAGCGACAAGCTCATCGCCCGCAAGA
AGGACTGGGATCCGAAGAAGTACGGCGGGTTCGACAGCCCCACTGTGGCCTACTCGGTCCTGGTTGTGGC
GAAGGTTGAGAAGGGCAAGTCCAAGAAGCTCAAGAGCGTGAAGGAGCTGCTGGGGATCACGATTATGGAG
CGCTCCAGCTTCGAGAAGAACCCGATCGATTTCCTGGAGGCGAAGGGCTACAAGGAGGTGAAGAAGGACC
TGATCATTAAGCTCCCCAAGTACTCACTCTTCGAGCTGGAGAACGGCAGGAAGCGGATGCTGGCTTCCGC
TGGCGAGCTGCAGAAGGGGAACGAGCTGGCTCTGCCGTCCAAGTATGTGAACTTCCTCTACCTGGCCTCC
CACTACGAGAAGCTCAAGGGCAGCCCCGAGGACAACGAGCAGAAGCAGCTGTTCGTCGAGCAGCACAAGC
ATTACCTCGACGAGATCATTGAGCAGATTTCCGAGTTCTCCAAGCGCGTGATCCTGGCCGACGCGAATCT
GGATAAGGTCCTCTCCGCGTACAACAAGCACCGCGACAAGCCAATCAGGGAGCAGGCTGAGAATATCATT
CATCTCTTCACCCTGACGAACCTCGGCGCCCCTGCTGCTTTCAAGTACTTCGACACAACTATCGATCGCA
AGAGGTACACAAGCACTAAGGAGGTCCTGGACGCGACCCTCATCCACCAGTCGATTACCGGCCTCTACGA
GACGCGCATCGACCTGTCTCAGCTCGGGGGCGACAAGCGGCCAGCGGCGACGAAGAAGGCGGGGCAGGCG
AAGAAGAAGAAGACCCGCGACTCCGGCGGCAGCACGAACCTCTCCGACATCATCGAGAAGGAGACGGGCA
AGCAGCTCGTGATCCAGGAGAGCATCCTCATGCTGCCGGAGGAGGTGGAGGAGGTCATCGGCAACAAGCC
CGAGTCCGACATCCTCGTGCACACCGCCTACGACGAGTCCACGGACGAGAACGTCATGCTCCTGACGAGC
GACGCTCCAGAGTACAAGCCATGGGCTCTCGTGATCCAGGACAGCAACGGCGAGAACAAGATCAAGATGC
TGTCCGGCGGCTCCCCAAAGAAGAAGCGGAAGGTGTAGGAGCTCAGAGCTTTCGTTCGTATCATCGGTTT
CGACAACGTTCGTCAAGTTCAATGCATCAGTTTCATTGCGCACACACCAGAATCCTACTGAGTTTGAGTA
TTATGGCATTGGGAAAACTGTTTTTCTTGTACCATTTGTTGTGCTTGTAATTTACTGTGTTTTTTATTCG
GTTTTCGCTATCGAACTGTGAAATGGAAATGGATGGAGAAGAGTTAATGAATGATATGGTCCTTTTGTTC
ATTCTCAAATTAATATTATTTGTTTTTTCTCTTATTTGTTGTGTGTTGAATTTGAAATTATAAGAGATAT
GCAAACATTTTGTTTTGAGTAAAAATGTGTCAAATCGTGGCCTCTAATGACCGAAGTTAATATGAGGAGT
AAAACACTTGTAGTTGTACCATTATGCTTATTCACTAGGCAACAAATATATTTTCAGACCTAGAAAAGCT
GCAAATGTTACTGAATACAAGTATGTCCTCTTGTGTTTTAGACATTTATGAACTTTCCTTTATGTAATTT
TCCAGAATCCTTGTCAGATTCTAATCATTGCTTTATAATTATAGTTATACTCATGGATTTGTAGTTGAGT
ATGAAAATATTTTTTAATGCATTTTATGACTTGCCAATTGATTGACAACGAATTCGTAATCATGTCATAG
CTGTTTCCTGTGTGAAATTGTTATCCGCTCACAATTCCACACAACATACGAGCCGGAAGCATAAAGTGTA
AAGCCTGGGGTGCCTAATGAGTGAGCTAACTCACATTAATTGCGTTGCGCTCACTGCCCGCTTTCCAGTC
GGGAAACCTGTCGTGCCAGCTGCATTAATGAATCGGCCAACGCGCGGGGAGAGGCGGTTTGCGTATTGGC
TAGAGCAGCTTGCCAACATGGTGGAGCACGACACTCTCGTCTACTCCAAGAATATCAAAGATACAGTCTC
AGAAGACCAAAGGGCTATTGAGACTTTTCAACAAAGGGTAATATCGGGAAACCTCCTCGGATTCCATTGC
CCAGCTATCTGTCACTTCATCAAAAGGACAGTAGAAAAGGAAGGTGGCACCTACAAATGCCATCATTGCG
ATAAAGGAAAGGCTATCGTTCAAGATGCCTCTGCCGACAGTGGTCCCAAAGATGGACCCCCACCCACGAG
GAGCATCGTGGAAAAAGAAGACGTTCCAACCACGTCTTCAAAGCAAGTGGATTGATGTGAACATGGTGGA
GCACGACACTCTCGTCTACTCCAAGAATATCAAAGATACAGTCTCAGAAGACCAAAGGGCTATTGAGACT
TTTCAACAAAGGGTAATATCGGGAAACCTCCTCGGATTCCATTGCCCAGCTATCTGTCACTTCATCAAAA
GGACAGTAGAAAAGGAAGGTGGCACCTACAAATGCCATCATTGCGATAAAGGAAAGGCTATCGTTCAAGA
TGCCTCTGCCGACAGTGGTCCCAAAGATGGACCCCCACCCACGAGGAGCATCGTGGAAAAAGAAGACGTT
CCAACCACGTCTTCAAAGCAAGTGGATTGATGTGATATCTCCACTGACGTAAGGGATGACGCACAATCCC
ACTATCCTTCGCAAGACCCTTCCTCTATATAAGGAAGTTCATTTCATTTGGAGAGGACACGCTGAAATCA
CCAGTCTCTCTCTACAAATCTATCTCTCTCGAGCTTTCGCAGATCCGGGGGGCAATGAGATATGAAAAAG
CCTGAACTCACCGCGACGTCTGTCGAGAAGTTTCTGATCGAAAAGTTCGACAGCGTCTCCGACCTGATGC
AGCTCTCGGAGGGCGAAGAATCTCGTGCTTTCAGCTTCGATGTAGGAGGGCGTGGATATGTCCTGCGGGT
AAATAGCTGCGCCGATGGTTTCTACAAAGATCGTTATGTTTATCGGCACTTTGCATCGGCCGCGCTCCCG
ATTCCGGAAGTGCTTGACATTGGGGAGTTTAGCGAGAGCCTGACCTATTGCATCTCCCGCCGTTCACAGG
GTGTCACGTTGCAAGACCTGCCTGAAACCGAACTGCCCGCTGTTCTACAACCGGTCGCGGAGGCTATGGA
TGCGATCGCTGCGGCCGATCTTAGCCAGACGAGCGGGTTCGGCCCATTCGGACCGCAAGGAATCGGTCAA
TACACTACATGGCGTGATTTCATATGCGCGATTGCTGATCCCCATGTGTATCACTGGCAAACTGTGATGG
ACGACACCGTCAGTGCGTCCGTCGCGCAGGCTCTCGATGAGCTGATGCTTTGGGCCGAGGACTGCCCCGA
AGTCCGGCACCTCGTGCACGCGGATTTCGGCTCCAACAATGTCCTGACGGACAATGGCCGCATAACAGCG
GTCATTGACTGGAGCGAGGCGATGTTCGGGGATTCCCAATACGAGGTCGCCAACATCTTCTTCTGGAGGC
CGTGGTTGGCTTGTATGGAGCAGCAGACGCGCTACTTCGAGCGGAGGCATCCGGAGCTTGCAGGATCGCC
ACGACTCCGGGCGTATATGCTCCGCATTGGTCTTGACCAACTCTATCAGAGCTTGGTTGACGGCAATTTC
GATGATGCAGCTTGGGCGCAGGGTCGATGCGACGCAATCGTCCGATCCGGAGCCGGGACTGTCGGGCGTA
CACAAATCGCCCGCAGAAGCGCGGCCGTCTGGACCGATGGCTGTGTAGAAGTACTCGCCGATAGTGGAAA
CCGACGCCCCAGCACTCGTCCGAGGGCAAAGAAATAGAGTAGATGCCGACCGGGATCTGTCGATCGACAA
GCTCGAGTTTCTCCATAATAATGTGTGAGTAGTTCCCAGATAAGGGAATTAGGGTTCCTATAGGGTTTCG
CTCATGTGTTGAGCATATAAGAAACCCTTAGTATGTATTTGTATTTGTAAAATACTTCTATCAATAAAAT
TTCTAATTCCTAAAACCAAAATCCAGTACTAAAATCCAGATCCCCCGAATTAATTCGGCGTTAATTCAGT
ACATTAAAAACGTCCGCAATGTGTTATTAAGTTGTCTAAGCGTCAATTTGTTTACACCACAATATATCCT
GCCACCAGCCAGCCAACAGCTCCCCGACCGGCAGCTCGGCACAAAATCACCACTCGATACAGGCAGCCCA
TCAGTCCGGGACGGCGTCAGCGGGAGAGCCGTTGTAAGGCGGCAGACTTTGCTCATGTTACCGATGCTAT
TCGGAAGAACGGCAACTAAGCTGCCGGGTTTGAAACACGGATGATCTCGCGGAGGGTAGCATGTTGATTG
TAACGATGACAGAGCGTTGCTGCCTGTGATCACCGCGGTTTCAAAATCGGCTCCGTCGATACTATGTTAT
ACGCCAACTTTGAAAACAACTTTGAAAAAGCTGTTTTCTGGTATTTAAGGTTTTAGAATGCAAGGAACAG
TGAATTGGAGTTCGTCTTGTTATAATTAGCTTCTTGGGGTATCTTTAAATACTGTAGAAAAGAGGAAGGA
AATAATAAATGGCTAAAATGAGAATATCACCGGAATTGAAAAAACTGATCGAAAAATACCGCTGCGTAAA
AGATACGGAAGGAATGTCTCCTGCTAAGGTATATAAGCTGGTGGGAGAAAATGAAAACCTATATTTAAAA
ATGACGGACAGCCGGTATAAAGGGACCACCTATGATGTGGAACGGGAAAAGGACATGATGCTATGGCTGG
AAGGAAAGCTGCCTGTTCCAAAGGTCCTGCACTTTGAACGGCATGATGGCTGGAGCAATCTGCTCATGAG
TGAGGCCGATGGCGTCCTTTGCTCGGAAGAGTATGAAGATGAACAAAGCCCTGAAAAGATTATCGAGCTG
TATGCGGAGTGCATCAGGCTCTTTCACTCCATCGACATATCGGATTGTCCCTATACGAATAGCTTAGACA
GCCGCTTAGCCGAATTGGATTACTTACTGAATAACGATCTGGCCGATGTGGATTGCGAAAACTGGGAAGA
AGACACTCCATTTAAAGATCCGCGCGAGCTGTATGATTTTTTAAAGACGGAAAAGCCCGAAGAGGAACTT
GTCTTTTCCCACGGCGACCTGGGAGACAGCAACATCTTTGTGAAAGATGGCAAAGTAAGTGGCTTTATTG
ATCTTGGGAGAAGCGGCAGGGCGGACAAGTGGTATGACATTGCCTTCTGCGTCCGGTCGATCAGGGAGGA
TATCGGGGAAGAACAGTATGTCGAGCTATTTTTTGACTTACTGGGGATCAAGCCTGATTGGGAGAAAATA
AAATATTATATTTTACTGGATGAATTGTTTTAGTACCTAGAATGCATGACCAAAATCCCTTAACGTGAGT
TTTCGTTCCACTGAGCGTCAGACCCCGTAGAAAAGATCAAAGGATCTTCTTGAGATCCTTTTTTTCTGCG
CGTAATCTGCTGCTTGCAAACAAAAAAACCACCGCTACCAGCGGTGGTTTGTTTGCCGGATCAAGAGCTA
CCAACTCTTTTTCCGAAGGTAACTGGCTTCAGCAGAGCGCAGATACCAAATACTGTCCTTCTAGTGTAGC
CGTAGTTAGGCCACCACTTCAAGAACTCTGTAGCACCGCCTACATACCTCGCTCTGCTAATCCTGTTACC
AGTGGCTGCTGCCAGTGGCGATAAGTCGTGTCTTACCGGGTTGGACTCAAGACGATAGTTACCGGATAAG
GCGCAGCGGTCGGGCTGAACGGGGGGTTCGTGCACACAGCCCAGCTTGGAGCGAACGACCTACACCGAAC
TGAGATACCTACAGCGTGAGCTATGAGAAAGCGCCACGCTTCCCGAAGGGAGAAAGGCGGACAGGTATCC
GGTAAGCGGCAGGGTCGGAACAGGAGAGCGCACGAGGGAGCTTCCAGGGGGAAACGCCTGGTATCTTTAT
AGTCCTGTCGGGTTTCGCCACCTCTGACTTGAGCGTCGATTTTTGTGATGCTCGTCAGGGGGGCGGAGCC
TATGGAAAAACGCCAGCAACGCGGCCTTTTTACGGTTCCTGGCCTTTTGCTGGCCTTTTGCTCACATGTT
CTTTCCTGCGTTATCCCCTGATTCTGTGGATAACCGTATTACCGCCTTTGAGTGAGCTGATACCGCTCGC
CGCAGCCGAACGACCGAGCGCAGCGAGTCAGTGAGCGAGGAAGCGGAAGAGCGCCTGATGCGGTATTTTC
TCCTTACGCATCTGTGCGGTATTTCACACCGCATATGGTGCACTCTCAGTACAATCTGCTCTGATGCCGC
ATAGTTAAGCCAGTATACACTCCGCTATCGCTACGTGACTGGGTCATGGCTGCGCCCCGACACCCGCCAA
CACCCGCTGACGCGCCCTGACGGGCTTGTCTGCTCCCGGCATCCGCTTACAGACAAGCTGTGACCGTCTC
CGGGAGCTGCATGTGTCAGAGGTTTTCACCGTCATCACCGAAACGCGCGAGGCAGGGTGCCTTGATGTGG
GCGCCGGCGGTCGAGTGGCGACGGCGCGGCTTGTCCGCGCCCTGGTAGATTGCCTGGCCGTAGGCCAGCC
ATTTTTGAGCGGCCAGCGGCCGCGATAGGCCGACGCGAAGCGGCGGGGCGTAGGGAGCGCAGCGACCGAA
GGGTAGGCGCTTTTTGCAGCTCTTCGGCTGTGCGCTGGCCAGACAGTTATGCACAGGCCAGGCGGGTTTT
AAGAGTTTTAATAAGTTTTAAAGAGTTTTAGGCGGAAAAATCGCCTTTTTTCTCTTTTATATCAGTCACT
TACATGTGTGACCGGTTCCCAATGTACGGCTTTGGGTTCCCAATGTACGGGTTCCGGTTCCCAATGTACG
GCTTTGGGTTCCCAATGTACGTGCTATCCACAGGAAACAGACCTTTTCGACCTTTTTCCCCTGCTAGGGC
AATTTGCCCTAGCATCTGCTCCGTACATTAGGAACCGGCGGATGCTTCGCCCTCGATCAGGTTGCGGTAG
CGCATGACTAGGATCGGGCCAGCCTGCCCCGCCTCCTCCTTCAAATCGTACTCCGGCAGGTCATTTGACC
CGATCAGCTTGCGCACGGTGAAACAGAACTTCTTGAACTCTCCGGCGCTGCCACTGCGTTCGTAGATCGT
CTTGAACAACCATCTGGCTTCTGCCTTGCCTGCGGCGCGGCGTGCCAGGCGGTAGAGAAAACGGCCGATG
CCGGGATCGATCAAAAAGTAATCGGGGTGAACCGTCAGCACGTCCGGGTTCTTGCCTTCTGTGATCTCGC
GGTACATCCAATCAGCTAGCTCGATCTCGATGTACTCCGGCCGCCCGGTTTCGCTCTTTACGATCTTGTA
GCGGCTAATCAAGGCTTCACCCTCGGATACCGTCACCAGGCGGCCGTTCTTGGCCTTCTTCGTACGCTGC
ATGGCAACGTGCGTGGTGTTTAACCGAATGCAGGTTTCTACCAGGTCGTCTTTCTGCTTTCCGCCATCGG
CTCGCCGGCAGAACTTGAGTACGTCCGCAACGTGTGGACGGAACACGCGGCCGGGCTTGTCTCCCTTCCC
TTCCCGGTATCGGTTCATGGATTCGGTTAGATGGGAAACCGCCATCAGTACCAGGTCGTAATCCCACACA
CTGGCCATGCCGGCCGGCCCTGCGGAAACCTCTACGTGCCCGTCTGGAAGCTCGTAGCGGATCACCTCGC
CAGCTCGTCGGTCACGCTTCGACAGACGGAAAACGGCCACGTCCATGATGCTGCGACTATCGCGGGTGCC
CACGTCATAGAGCATCGGAACGAAAAAATCTGGTTGCTCGTCGCCCTTGGGCGGCTTCCTAATCGACGGC
GCACCGGCTGCCGGCGGTTGCCGGGATTCTTTGCGGATTCGATCAGCGGCCGCTTGCCACGATTCACCGG
GGCGTGCTTCTGCCTCGATGCGTTGCCGCTGGGCGGCCTGCGCGGCCTTCAACTTCTCCACCAGGTCATC
ACCCAGCGCCGCGCCGATTTGTACCGGGCCGGATGGTTTGCGACCGCTCACGCCGATTCCTCGGGCTTGG
GGGTTCCAGTGCCATTGCAGGGCCGGCAGGCAACCCAGCCGCTTACGCCTGGCCAACCGCCCGTTCCTCC
ACACATGGGGCATTCCACGGCGTCGGTGCCTGGTTGTTCTTGATTTTCCATGCCGCCTCCTTTAGCCGCT
AAAATTCATCTACTCATTTATTCATTTGCTCATTTACTCTGGTAGCTGCGCGATGTATTCAGATAGCAGC
TCGGTAATGGTCTTGCCTTGGCGTACCGCGTACATCTTCAGCTTGGTGTGATCCTCCGCCGGCAACTGAA
AGTTGACCCGCTTCATGGCTGGCGTGTCTGCCAGGCTGGCCAACGTTGCAGCCTTGCTGCTGCGTGCGCT
CGGACGGCCGGCACTTAGCGTGTTTGTGCTTTTGCTCATTTTCTCTTTACCTCATTAACTCAAATGAGTT
TTGATTTAATTTCAGCGGCCAGCGCCTGGACCTCGCGGGCAGCGTCGCCCTCGGGTTCTGATTCAAGAAC
GGTTGTGCCGGCGGCGGCAGTGCCTGGGTAGCTCACGCGCTGCGTGATACGGGACTCAAGAATGGGCAGC
TCGTACCCGGCCAGCGCCTCGGCAACCTCACCGCCGATGCGCGTGCCTTTGATCGCCCGCGACACGACAA
AGGCCGCTTGTAGCCTTCCATCCGTGACCTCAATGCGCTGCTTAACCAGCTCCACCAGGTCGGCGGTGGC
CCATATGTCGTAAGGGCTTGGCTGCACCGGAATCAGCACGAAGTCGGCTGCCTTGATCGCGGACACAGCC
AAGTCCGCCGCCTGGGGCGCTCCGTCGATCACTACGAAGTCGCGCCGGCCGATGGCCTTCACGTCGCGGT
CAATCGTCGGGCGGTCGATGCCGACAACGGTTAGCGGTTGATCTTCCCGCACGGCCGCCCAATCGCGGGC
ACTGCCCTGGGGATCGGAATCGACTAACAGAACATCGGCCCCGGCGAGTTGCAGGGCGCGGGCTAGATGG
GTTGCGATGGTCGTCTTGCCTGACCCGCCTTTCTGGTTAAGTACAGCGATAACCTTCATGCGTTCCCCTT
GCGTATTTGTTTATTTACTCATCGCATCATATACGCAGCGACCGCATGACGCAAGCTGTTTTACTCAAAT
ACACATCACCTTTTTAGACGGCGGCGCTCGGTTTCTTCAGCGGCCAAGCTGGCCGGCCAGGCCGCCAGCT
TGGCATCAGACAAACCGGCCAGGATTTCATGCAGCCGCACGGTTGAGACGTGCGCGGGCGGCTCGAACAC
GTACCCGGCCGCGATCATCTCCGCCTCGATCTCTTCGGTAATGAAAAACGGTTCGTCCTGGCCGTCCTGG
TGCGGTTTCATGCTTGTTCCTCTTGGCGTTCATTCTCGGCGGCCGCCAGGGCGTCGGCCTCGGTCAATGC
GTCCTCACGGAAGGCACCGCGCCGCCTGGCCTCGGTGGGCGTCACTTCCTCGCTGCGCTCAAGTGCGCGG
TACAGGGTCGAGCGATGCACGCCAAGCAGTGCAGCCGCCTCTTTCACGGTGCGGCCTTCCTGGTCGATCA
GCTCGCGGGCGTGCGCGATCTGTGCCGGGGTGAGGGTAGGGCGGGGGCCAAACTTCACGCCTCGGGCCTT
GGCGGCCTCGCGCCCGCTCCGGGTGCGGTCGATGATTAGGGAACGCTCGAACTCGGCAATGCCGGCGAAC
ACGGTCAACACCATGCGGCCGGCCGGCGTGGTGGTGTCGGCCCACGGCTCTGCCAGGCTACGCAGGCCCG
CGCCGGCCTCCTGGATGCGCTCGGCAATGTCCAGTAGGTCGCGGGTGCTGCGGGCCAGGCGGTCTAGCCT
GGTCACTGTCACAACGTCGCCAGGGCGTAGGTGGTCAAGCATCCTGGCCAGCTCCGGGCGGTCGCGCCTG
GTGCCGGTGATCTTCTCGGAAAACAGCTTGGTGCAGCCGGCCGCGTGCAGTTCGGCCCGTTGGTTGGTCA
AGTCCTGGTCGTCGGTGCTGACGCGGGCATAGCCCAGCAGGCCAGCGGCGGCGCTCTTGTTCATGGCGTA
ATGTCTCCGGTTCTAGTCGCAAGTATTCTACTTTATGCGACTAAAACACGCGACAAGAAAACGCCAGGAA
AAGGGCAGGGCGGCAGCCTGTCGCGTAACTTAGGACTTGTGCGACATGTCGTTTTCAGAAGACGGCTGCA
CTGAACGTCAGAAGCCGACTGCACTATAGCAGCGGAGGGGTTGGATCAAAGTACTTTGATCCCGAGGGGA
ACCCTGTGGTTGGCATGCACATACAAATGGACGAACGGATAAACCTTTTCACGCCCTTTTAAATATCCGA
TTATTCTAATAAACGCTCTTTTCTCTTAG
Features (pLannotate 1.2.2; 26 found; start..end, strand, type, name):
      1..25      -  misc_feature   RB T-DNA repeat: right border repeat from nopaline C58 T-DNA
     91..245     -  CDS            lacZα (fragment): LacZα fragment of β-galactosidase; lacZ fragment
    695..718     +  promoter       Pc promoter (fragment): intI1 (promoter lies within the coding sequence); class 1 integron promoter
    894..950     +  CDS            GmR (fragment): gentamycin acetyltransferase; aacC1; confers resistance to gentamycin
    961..1748    +  CDS            SmR (fragment): aminoglycoside adenylyltransferase (Murphy, 1985); aadA; confers resistance to spectinomycin and streptomycin
   1900..1975    +  misc_RNA       gRNA scaffold: guide RNA scaffold for the Streptococcus pyogenes CRISPR/Cas9 system
   3543..4139    +  CDS            APOBEC3A: ABC3A_HUMAN - Experimental evidence at protein level: Swiss-Prot protein existence level 1. DNA deaminase (cytidine deaminase) with restriction activity against viruses, foreign DNA and mobility of retrotransposons. Exhibits antiviral activity against adeno-associated virus (AAV) and human T- cell leukemia virus type 1 (HTLV-1) and may inhibit the mobility of LTR and non-LTR retrotransposons. Selectively targets single-stranded DNA and can deaminate both methylcytosine and cytosine in foreign DNA. Can induce somatic hypermutation in the nuclear and mitochondrial DNA. May also play a role in th
   4194..8294    +  CDS            cas9: CAS9_STRP1 - Also known as csn1 From Streptococcus pyogenes serotype M1.
   8364..8612    +  CDS            UGI: UNGI_BPPB2 - Experimental evidence at protein level: Swiss-Prot protein existence level 1. This protein binds specifically and reversibly to the host uracil-DNA glycosylase, preventing removal of uracil residues from PBS2 DNA by the host uracil-excision repair system. From Bacillus phage PBS2 (Bacteriophage PBS2).
   8657..9289    +  terminator     E9 terminator: terminator and polyadenylation signal from the pea rbcS-E9 gene
   9326..9348    -  protein_bind   lac operator (fragment): The lac repressor binds to the lac operator to inhibit transcription in E. coli. This inhibition can be relieved by adding lactose or isopropyl-β-D-thiogalactopyranoside (IPTG). lac repressor encoded by lacI
   9352..9382    -  promoter       lac promoter: promoter for the E. coli lac operon
   9397..9418    -  protein_bind   CAP binding site: CAP binding activates transcription in the presence of cAMP. E. coli catabolite activator protein
   9431..9519    -  CDS            lacI (fragment): lac repressor; lacI; The lac repressor binds to the lac operator to inhibit transcription in E. coli. This inhibition can be relieved by adding lactose or isopropyl-β-D-thiogalactopyranoside (IPTG).
   9609..10285   +  promoter       CaMV 35S promoter (enhanced): cauliflower mosaic virus 35S promoter with a duplicated enhancer region
  10352..11377   +  CDS            HygR: hygromycin B phosphotransferase confers resistance to hygromycin
  11418..11592   +  polyA_signal   CaMV poly(A) signal: cauliflower mosaic virus polyadenylation signal
  11670..11694   -  misc_feature   LB T-DNA repeat: left border repeat from nopaline C58 T-DNA
  12119..12913   +  CDS            KanR: aminoglycoside phosphotransferase; aphA-3; confers resistance to kanamycin
  13000..13588   +  rep_origin     ori: high-copy-number ColE1/pMB1/pBR322/pUC origin of replication
  13774..13914   -  misc_feature   bom: basis of mobility region from pBR322
  14016..14055   -  CDS            rop (fragment): Rop protein, which maintains plasmids at low copy number; rop
  14258..14452   -  rep_origin     pVS1 oriV: origin of replication for the Pseudomonas plasmid pVS1 (Heeb et al., 2000)
  14518..15591   -  CDS            pVS1 RepA: replication protein from the Pseudomonas plasmid pVS1 (Heeb et al., 2000)
  16020..16649   -  CDS            pVS1 StaA: stability protein from the Pseudomonas plasmid pVS1 (Heeb et al., 2000)
  17209..17610   -  CDS            Y4CG_SINFN (fragment): Protein inferred from homology: Swiss-Prot protein existence level 3. From Sinorhizobium fredii (strain NBRC 101917 / NGR234).
