[The description below was written by a language model from this plasmid's Addgene catalogue record and pLannotate feature annotations shown in this document.]
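Description:
pHEE901-A3A is a roughly 18 kb binary T-DNA vector for cytosine base editing in Arabidopsis, deposited as an empty backbone with no target-specific guide installed. It is maintained in E. coli through a high-copy ColE1/pUC-type origin with kanamycin selection (aphA-3). The pVS1 oriV, RepA and StaA functions allow replication and stable inheritance in Agrobacterium, and a pBR322 bom site is also present. Nopaline-type right and left border repeats delimit the region transferred into the plant genome.

Within the T-DNA, the editor is a fusion reading frame of human APOBEC3A cytidine deaminase, Streptococcus pyogenes Cas9 carrying the D10A nickase mutation, and the phage PBS2 uracil glycosylase inhibitor, terminated by the pea rbcS-E9 terminator. The deaminase converts cytosines to uracil on the displaced single strand at NGG-PAM sites. The nickase cuts the opposite strand to bias repair toward the edit, and UGI blocks uracil excision, together favouring C-to-T changes. The promoter driving this fusion is not annotated in the feature table and is not stated in the record; the same is true of the promoter for the guide RNA.

Upstream of the editor lies an S. pyogenes gRNA scaffold preceded by a spectinomycin/streptomycin resistance (aadA) segment with integron promoter remnants. This arrangement looks like a replaceable stuffer at the guide cloning position, although the record does not describe the cloning scheme. Transformed plants are selected with a hygromycin phosphotransferase gene under an enhanced CaMV 35S promoter and CaMV polyadenylation signal. The associated publication used base editing to generate large-scale genetic diversity in Arabidopsis through artificial evolution.
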