Addgene plasmid #229044: pHEE901-A3A
Purpose: (Empty Backbone) nCas9 mediated-base editing with NGG PAM recognition motif in Arabidopsis. A3A-nCas9-UGI includes D10A in Cas9.
Depositing lab: Huawei Zhang. Depositing organization: Peking University Institute of Advanced Agricultural Sciences. Publication: Creating large-scale genetic diversity in Arabidopsis via base editing-mediated deep artificial evolution. Wang X, Pan W, Sun C, Yang H, Cheng Z, Yan F, Ma G, Shang Y, Zhang R, Gao C, Liu L, Zhang H. Genome Biol. 2024 Aug 9;25(1):215. doi: 10.1186/s13059-024-03358-9. PubMed 39123212.
Backbone
  Vector backbone: pHEE901
  Vector type: Plant Expression, CRISPR
  Selectable markers: Hygromycin
Growth in bacteria
  Bacterial resistance: Kanamycin, 50 μg/mL
  Growth temperature: 37°C
  Growth strain: DH5alpha
  Copy number: High Copy
Gene/Insert
  Gene/Insert name: None
Terms and licenses: Academic/Nonprofit Terms; Industry Terms: Not Available to Industry
Depositor comments: Binary vector with Hygromycin resistance in Arabidopsis and Kanamycin resistance in bacteria
How to cite: pHEE901-A3A was a gift from Huawei Zhang (Addgene plasmid # 229044 ; http://n2t.net/addgene:229044 ; RRID:Addgene_229044)
